>Addgene plasmid #177161 | pRS42K_MCP-VP64_D-MS2 | addgene full sequence | sequence record 352567 | Addgene NGS Result
CAAGGAGGGTATTCTGGGCCTCCATGTCGCTGCACTCTCAGTACAATCTGCTCTGATGCCGCATAGTTAA
GCCAGCCCCGACACCCGCCAACACCCGCTGACGCGCCCTGACGGGCTTGTCTGCTCCCGGCATCCGCTTA
CAGACAAGCTGTGACCGTCTCCGGGAGCTGCATGTGTCAGAGGTTTTCACCGTCATCACCGAAACGCGCG
AGACGAAAGGGCCTCGTGATACGCCTATTTTTATAGGTTAATGTCATGATAATAATGGTTTCTTAGTATG
ATCCAATATCAAAGGAAATGATAGCATTGAAGGATGAGACTAATCCAATTGAGGAGTGGCAGCATATAGA
ACAGCTAAAGGGTAGTGCTGAAGGAAGCATACGATACCCCGCATGGAATGGGATAATATCACAGGAGGTA
CTAGACTACCTTTCATCCTACATAAATAGACGCATATAAGTACGCATTTAAGCATAAACACGCACTATGC
CGTTCTTCTCATGTATATATATATACAGGCAACACGCAGATATAGGTGCGACGTGAACAGTGAGCTGTAT
GTGCGCAGCTCGCGTTGCATTTTCGGAAGCGCTCGTTTTCGGAAACGCTTTGAAGTTCCTATTCCGAAGT
TCCTATTCTCTAGAAAGTATAGGAACTTCAGAGCGCTTTTGAAAACCAAAAGCGCTCTGAAGACGCACTT
TCAAAAAACCAAAAACGCACCGGACTGTAACGAGCTACTAAAATATTGCGAATACCGCTTCCACAAACAT
TGCTCAAAAGTATCTCTTTGCTATATATCTCTGTGCTATATCCCTATATAACCTACCCATCCACCTTTCG
CTCCTTGAACTTGCATCTAAACTCGACCTCTACATTTTTTATGTTTATCTCTAGTATTACTCTTTAGACA
AAAAAATTGTAGTAAGAACTATTCATAGAGTGAATCGAAAACAATACGAAAATGTAAACATTTCCTATAC
GTAGTATATAGAGACAAAATAGAAGAAACCGTTCATAATTTTCTGACCAATGAAGAATCATCAACGCTAT
CACTTTCTGTTCACAAAGTATGCGCAATCCACATCGGTATAGAATATAATCGGGGATGCCTTTATCTTGA
AAAAATGCACCCGCAGCTTCGCTAGTAATCAGTAAACGCGGGAAGTGGAGTCAGGCTTTTTTTATGGAAG
AGAAAATAGACACCAAAGTAGCCTTCTTCTAACCTTAACGGACCTACAGTGCAAAAAGTTATCAAGAGAC
TGCATTATAGAGCGCACAAAGGAGAAAAAAAGTAATCTAAGATGCTTTGTTAGAAAAATAGCGCTCTCGG
GATGCATTTTTGTAGAACAAAAAAGAAGTATAGATTCTTTGTTGGTAAAATAGCGCTCTCGCGTTGCATT
TCTGTTCTGTAAAAATGCAGCTCAGATTCTTTGTTTGAAAAATTAGCGCTCTCGCGTTGCATTTTTGTTT
TACAAAAATGAAGCACAGATTCTTCGTTGGTAAAATAGCGCTTTCGCGTTGCATTTCTGTTCTGTAAAAA
TGCAGCTCAGATTCTTTGTTTGAAAAATTAGCGCTCTCGCGTTGCATTTTTGTTCTACAAAATGAAGCAC
AGATGCTTCGTTCAGGTGGCACTTTTCGGGGAAATGTGCGCGGAACCCCTATTTGTTTATTTTTCTAAAT
ACATTCAAATATGTATCCGCTCATGAGACAATAACCCTGATAAATGCTTCAATAATATTGAAAAAGGAAG
AGTATGAGTATTCAACATTTCCGTGTCGCCCTTATTCCCTTTTTTGCGGCATTTTGCCTTCCTGTTTTTG
CTCACCCAGAAACGCTGGTGAAAGTAAAAGATGCTGAAGATCAGTTGGGTGCACGAGTGGGTTACATCGA
ACTGGATCTCAACAGCGGTAAGATCCTTGAGAGTTTTCGCCCCGAAGAACGTTTTCCAATGATGAGCACT
TTTAAAGTTCTGCTATGTGGCGCGGTATTATCCCGTATTGACGCCGGGCAAGAGCAACTCGGTCGCCGCA
TACACTATTCTCAGAATGACTTGGTTGAGTACTCACCAGTCACAGAAAAGCATCTTACGGATGGCATGAC
AGTAAGAGAATTATGCAGTGCTGCCATAACCATGAGTGATAACACTGCGGCCAACTTACTTCTGACAACG
ATCGGAGGACCGAAGGAGCTAACCGCTTTTTTGCACAACATGGGGGATCATGTAACTCGCCTTGATCGTT
GGGAACCGGAGCTGAATGAAGCCATACCAAACGACGAGCGTGACACCACGATGCCTGTAGCAATGGCAAC
AACGTTGCGCAAACTATTAACTGGCGAACTACTTACTCTAGCTTCCCGGCAACAATTAATAGACTGGATG
GAGGCGGATAAAGTTGCAGGACCACTTCTGCGCTCGGCCCTTCCGGCTGGCTGGTTTATTGCTGATAAAT
CTGGAGCCGGTGAGCGTGGGTCTCGCGGTATCATTGCAGCACTGGGGCCAGATGGTAAGCCCTCCCGTAT
CGTAGTTATCTACACGACGGGGAGTCAGGCAACTATGGATGAACGAAATAGACAGATCGCTGAGATAGGT
GCCTCACTGATTAAGCATTGGTAACTGTCAGACCAAGTTTACTCATATATACTTTAGATTGATTTAAAAC
TTCATTTTTAATTTAAAAGGATCTAGGTGAAGATCCTTTTTGATAATCTCATGACCAAAATCCCTTAACG
TGAGTTTTCGTTCCACTGAGCGTCAGACCCCGTAGAAAAGATCAAAGGATCTTCTTGAGATCCTTTTTTT
CTGCGCGTAATCTGCTGCTTGCAAACAAAAAAACCACCGCTACCAGCGGTGGTTTGTTTGCCGGATCAAG
AGCTACCAACTCTTTTTCCGAAGGTAACTGGCTTCAGCAGAGCGCAGATACCAAATACTGTTCTTCTAGT
GTAGCCGTAGTTAGGCCACCACTTCAAGAACTCTGTAGCACCGCCTACATACCTCGCTCTGCTAATCCTG
TTACCAGTGGCTGCTGCCAGTGGCGATAAGTCGTGTCTTACCGGGTTGGACTCAAGACGATAGTTACCGG
ATAAGGCGCAGCGGTCGGGCTGAACGGGGGGTTCGTGCACACAGCCCAGCTTGGAGCGAACGACCTACAC
CGAACTGAGATACCTACAGCGTGAGCTATGAGAAAGCGCCACGCTTCCCGAAGGGAGAAAGGCGGACAGG
TATCCGGTAAGCGGCAGGGTCGGAACAGGAGAGCGCACGAGGGAGCTTCCAGGGGGAAACGCCTGGTATC
TTTATAGTCCTGTCGGGTTTCGCCACCTCTGACTTGAGCGTCGATTTTTGTGATGCTCGTCAGGGGGGCG
GAGCCTATGGAAAAACGCCAGCAACGCGGCCTTTTTACGGTTCCTGGCCTTTTGCTGGCCTTTTGCTCAC
ATGTTCTTTCCTGCGTTATCCCCTGATTCTGTGGATAACCGTATTACCGCCTTTGAGTGAGCTGATACCG
CTCGCCGCAGCCGAACGACCGAGCGCAGCGAGTCAGTGAGCGAGGAAGCGGAAGAGCGCCCAATACGCAA
ACCGCCTCTCCCCGCGCGTTGGCCGATTCATTAATGCAGCTGGCACGACAGGTTTCCCGACTGGAAAGCG
GGCAGTGAGCGCAACGCAATTAATGTGAGTTAGCTCACTCATTAGGCACCCCAGGCTTTACACTTTATGC
TTCCGGCTCGTATGTTGTGTGGAATTGTGAGCGGATAACAATTTCACACAGGAAACAGCTATGACCATGA
TTACGCCAAGCGCGCAATTAACCCTCACTAAAGGGAACAAAAGCTGGAGCTCGCCGGGATCGAAGAAATG
ATGGTAAATGAAATAGGAAATCAAGGAGCATGAAGGCAAAAGACAAATATAAGGGTCGAACGAAAAATAA
AGTGAAAAGTGTTGATATGATGTATTTGGCTTTGCGGCGCCGAAAAAACGAGTTTACGCAATTGCACAAT
CATGCTGACTCTGTGGCGGACCCGCGCTCTTGCCGGCCCGGCGATAACGCTGGGCGTGAGGCTGTGCCCG
GCGGAGTTTTTTGCGCCTGCATTTTCCAAGGTTTACCCTGCGCTAAGGGGCGAGATTGGAGAAGCAATAA
GAATGCCGGTTGGGGTTGCGATGATGACGACCACGACAACTGGTGTCATTATTTAAGTTGCCGAAAGAAC
CTGAGTGCATTTGCAACATGAGTATACTAGAAGAATGAGCCAAGACTTGCGAGACGCGAGTTTGCCGGTG
GTGCGAACAATAGAGCGACCATGACCTTGAAGGTGAGACGCGCATAACCGCTAGAGTACTTTGAAGAGGA
AACAGCAATAGGGTTGCTACCAGTATAAATAGACAGGTACATACAACACTGGAAATGGTTGTCTGTTTGA
GTACGCTTTCAATTCATTTGGGTGTGCACTTTATTATGTTACAATATGGAAGGGAACTTTACACTTCTCC
TATGCACATATATTAATTAAAGTCCAATGCTAGTAGAGAAGGGGGGTAACACCCCTCCGCGCTCTTTTCC
GATTTTTTTCTAAACCGTGGAATATTTCGGATATCCTTTTGTTGTTTCCGGGTGTACAATATGGACTTCC
TCTTTTCTGGCAACCAAACCCATACATCGGGATTCCTATAATACCTTCGTTGGTCTCCCTAACATGTAGG
TGGCGGAGGGGAGATATACAATAGAACAGATACCAGACAAGACATAATGGGCTAAACAAGACTACACCAA
TTACACTGCCTCATTGATGGTGGTACATAACGAACTAATACTGTAGCCCTAGACTTGATAGCCATCATCA
TATCGAAGTTTCACTACCCTTTTTCCATTTGCCATCTATTGAAGTAATAATAGGCGCATGCAACTTCTTT
TCTTTTTTTTTCTTTTCTCTCTCCCCCGTTGTTGTCTCACCATATCCGCAATGACAAAAAAATGATGGAA
GACACTAAAGGAAAAAATTAACGACAAAGACAGCACCAACAGATGTCGTTGTTCCAGAGCTGATGAGGGG
TATCTCGAAGCACACGAAACTTTTTCCTTCCTTCATTCACGCACACTACTCTCTAATGAGCAACGGTATA
CGGCCTTCCTTCCAGTTACTTGAATTTGAAATAAAAAAAAGTTTGCTGTCTTGCTATCAAGTATAAATAG
ACCTGCAATTATTAATCTTTTGTTTCCTCGTCATTGTTCTCGTTCCCTTTCTTCCTTGTTTCTTTTTCTG
CACAATATTTCAAGCTATACCAAGCATACAATCAACTCCAAGCTGGCCGCTCTAGAACTAGTAAAACAAT
GTCTCTTGAGATGCCCAAAAAGAAAAGAAAAGTGGGTAGTATGGCTTCTAACTTTACTCAGTTCGTTCTC
GTCGACAATGGCGGAACTGGCGACGTGACTGTCGCCCCAAGCAACTTCGCTAACGGGATCGCTGAATGGA
TCAGCTCTAACTCGCGTTCACAGGCTTACAAAGTAACCTGTAGCGTTCGTCAGAGCTCTGCGCAGAATCG
CAAATACACCATCAAAGTCGAGGTGCCTAAAGGCGCCTGGCGTTCGTACTTAAATATGGAACTAACCATT
CCAATTTTCGCCACGAATTCCGACTGCGAGCTTATTGTTAAGGCAATGCAAGGTCTCCTAAAAGATGGAA
ACCCGATTCCCTCAGCAATCGCAGCAAACTCCGGCATCTACGGCTCCGGACGAGCCGATGCTCTCGACGA
TTTTGACCTCGATATGCTGGGATCCGACGCTCTCGATGACTTCGACCTTGACATGCTGGGGAGTGACGCT
CTGGACGACTTCGATCTCGACATGCTGGGCTCCGACGCCCTGGATGACTTCGATCTGGACATGCTCATCA
ACTGAAGTGCTTTTAACTAAGAATTATTAGTCTTTTCTGCTTATTTTTTCATCATAGTTTAGAACACTTT
ATATTAACGAATAGTTTATGAATCTATTTAGGTTTAAAAATTGATACAGTTTTATAAGTTACTTTTTCAA
AGACTCGTGCTGTCTATTGCATAATGCACTGGAAGGGGAAAAAAAAGGTGCACACGCGTGGCTTTTTCTT
GAATTTGCAGTTTGAAAAATAACTACATGGATGATAAGAAAACATGGAGTACAGTCACTTTGAGAACCTT
CAATCAGCTGGTAACGTCTTCGTTAATTGGATACTCAAAAAAGATGGATAGCATGAATCACAAGATGGAA
GGAAATGCGGGCCACGACCACAGTGATATGCATATGGGAGATGGAGATGATACCTGCCCGGGCCGGTCTT
TGAAAAGATAATGTATGATTATGCTTTCACTCATATTTATACAGAAACTTGATGTTTTCTTTCGAGTATA
TACAAGGTGATTACATGTACGTTTGAAGTACAACTCTAGATTTTGTAGTGCCCTCTTGGGCTAGCGGTAA
AGGTGCGCATTTTTTCACACCCTACAATGTTCTGTTCAAAAGATTTTGGTCAAACGCTGTAGAAGTGAAA
GTTGGTGCGCATGTTTCGGCGTTCGAAACTTCTCCGCAGTGAAAGATAAATGATCGTCTCTATCACTGAT
AGGGAGGTTTTAGAGCTAGAAATAGCAAGTTAAAATAAGGCTAGTCCGTTATCAACTTGAAAAAGTGGCA
CCGAGTCGGTGCGCGCACATGAGGATCACCCATGTGCTTTTTTTGTTTTTTATGTCTCCGGGGTACCCAA
TTCGCCCTATAGTGAGTCGTATTACGCGCGCTCACTGGCCGTCGTTTTACAACGTCGTGACTGGGAAAAC
CCTGGCGTTACCCAACTTAATCGCCTTGCAGCACATCCCCCTTTCGCCAGCTGGCGTAATAGCGAAGAGG
CCCGCACCGATCGCCCTTCCCAACAGTTGCGCAGCCTGAATGGCGAATGG
[124 nt withheld, positions 6911-7034]
C
[91 nt withheld, positions 7036-7126]
A
[49 nt withheld, positions 7128-7176]
CCTTTGACGTTGGAGTCCACGTTCTTT
[37 nt withheld, positions 7204-7240]
ACCCTATCTCGGTCTATTCTTTTGATTTATAAGGGATTTTGCCGATTTCGGCCTATTGGTTAAAAAATGA
GCTGATTTAACAAAAATTTAACGCGAATTTTAACAAAATATTAACGCTTACAATTTCCTGATGCGGTATT
TTCTCCTTACGCATCTGTGCGGTATTTCACACCGCGTTTTCGACACTGGATGGCGGCGTTAGTATCGAAT
CGACAGCAGTATAGCGACCAGCATTCACATACGATTGACGCATGATATTACTTTCTGCGCACTTAACTTC
GCATCTGGGCAGATGATGTCGAGGCGAAAAAAAATATAAATCACGCTAACATTTGATTAAAATAGAACAA
CTACAATATAAAAAAACTATACAAATGACAAGTTCTTGAAAACAAGAATCTTTTTATTGTCAGTACTGAT
TAGAAAAACTCATCGAGCATCAAATGAAACTGCAATTTATTCATATCAGGATTATCAATACCATATTTTT
GAAAAAGCCGTTTCTGTAATGAAGGAGAAAACTCACCGAGGCAGTTCCATAGGATGGCAAGATCCTGGTA
TCGGTCTGCGATTCCGACTCGTCCAACATCAATACAACCTATTAATTTCCCCTCGTCAAAAATAAGGTTA
TCAAGTGAGAAATCACCATGAGTGACGACTGAATCCGGTGAGAATGGCAAAAGCTTATGCATTTCTTTCC
AGACTTGTTCAACAGGCCAGCCATTACGCTCGTCATCAAAATCACTCGCATCAACCAAACCGTTATTCAT
TCGTGATTGCGCCTGAGCGAGACGAAATACGCGATCGCTGTTAAAAGGACAATTACAAACAGGAATCGAA
TGCAACCGGCGCAGGAACACTGCCAGCGCATCAACAATATTTTCACCTGAATCAGGATATTCTTCTAATA
CCTGGAATGCTGTTTTGCCGGGGATCGCAGTGGTGAGTAACCATGCATCATCAGGAGTACGGATAAAATG
CTTGATGGTCGGAAGAGGCATAAATTCCGTCAGCCAGTTTAGTCTGACCATCTCATCTGTAACATCATTG
GCAACGCTACCTTTGCCATGTTTCAGAAACAACTCTGGCGCATCGGGCTTCCCATACAATCGATAGATTG
TCGCACCTGATTGCCCGACATTATCGCGAGCCCATTTATACCCATATAAATCAGCATCCATGTTGGAATT
TAATCGCGGCCTCGAAACGTGAGTCTTTTCCTTACCCATGGTTGTTTATGTTCGGATGTGATGTGAGAAC
TGTATCCTAGCAAGATTTTAAAAGGAAGTATATGAAAGAAGAACCTCAGTGGCAAATCCTAACCTTTTAT
ATTTCTCTACAGGGGCGCGGCGTGGGGACAATTCAACGCGTCTGTGAGGGGAGCGTTTCCCTGCTCGCAG
GTCTGCAGCGAGGAGCCGTAATTTTTGCTTCGCGCCGTGCGGCCATCAAAATGTATGGATGCAAATGATT
ATACATGGGGATGTATGGGCTAAATGTACGGGCGACAGTCACATCATGCCCCTGAGCTGCGCACGTCAAG
ACTGT
Features (pLannotate 1.2.2; 27 found; start..end, strand, type, name):
     31..75      -  misc_feature   bom (fragment): basis of mobility region from pBR322
    177..212     -  CDS            rop (fragment): Rop protein, which maintains plasmids at low copy number; rop
    280..1622    +  rep_origin     2μ ori: yeast 2μ plasmid origin of replication
   1649..1753    +  promoter       AmpR promoter: bla
   1754..2614    +  CDS            AmpR: β-lactamase; bla; confers resistance to ampicillin, carbenicillin, and related antibiotics
   2785..3373    +  rep_origin     ori: high-copy-number ColE1/pMB1/pBR322/pUC origin of replication
   3556..3648    +  CDS            lacI (fragment): lac repressor; lacI; The lac repressor binds to the lac operator to inhibit transcription in E. coli. This inhibition can be relieved by adding lactose or isopropyl-β-D-thiogalactopyranoside (IPTG).
   3661..3682    +  protein_bind   CAP binding site: CAP binding activates transcription in the presence of cAMP. E. coli catabolite activator protein
   3697..3727    +  promoter       lac promoter: promoter for the E. coli lac operon
   3735..3751    +  protein_bind   lac operator: The lac repressor binds to the lac operator to inhibit transcription in E. coli. This inhibition can be relieved by adding lactose or isopropyl-β-D-thiogalactopyranoside (IPTG). lac repressor encoded by lacI
   3796..3814    +  promoter       T3 promoter: promoter for bacteriophage T3 RNA polymerase
   3880..4218    +  CDS            YO085_YEAST: Protein predicted: Swiss-Prot protein existence level 4. From Saccharomyces cerevisiae (strain ATCC 204508 / S288c) (Baker's yeast).
   4583..5287    +  promoter       ADH1 promoter: S. cerevisiae ADH1; promoter for alcohol dehydrogenase 1
   5295..5312    +  misc_feature   MCS (fragment): pBluescript multiple cloning site
   5361..5711    +  CDS            CAPSD_BPMS2 (fragment): Experimental evidence at protein level: Swiss-Prot protein existence level 1. Acts as a translational repressor of viral replicase synthesis late in infection. This latter function is the result of capsid protein interaction with an RNA hairpin which contains the replicase ribosome-binding site. From Escherichia phage MS2 (Bacteriophage MS2).
   5851..5876    +  CDS            VP64 (fragment): tetrameric repeat of the minimal activation domain of herpes simplex virus VP16 (Beerli et al., 1998)
   6117..6287    +  CDS            CTR2 (fragment): CTR2_YEAST - Experimental evidence at protein level: Swiss-Prot protein existence level 1. Provides bioavailable copper via mobilization of vacuolar copper stores and export to the cytoplasm. From Saccharomyces cerevisiae (strain ATCC 204508 / S288c) (Baker's yeast).
   6297..6565    +  promoter       SNR52 promoter: promoter for the S. cerevisiae small nucleolar RNA gene SNR52
   6567..6586    -  promoter       tight TRE promoter (fragment): Tet-responsive promoter PTight, consisting of seven tet operator sequences followed by the minimal CMV promoter
   6587..6662    +  misc_RNA       gRNA scaffold: guide RNA scaffold for the Streptococcus pyogenes CRISPR/Cas9 system
   6667..6685    +  misc_RNA       MS2 stem loop: stem loop that binds the bacteriophage MS2 coat protein
   6688..6707    +  terminator     SUP4 terminator: transcription terminator for the S. cerevisiae SUP4 tRNA gene
   6726..6744    -  promoter       T7 promoter: promoter for bacteriophage T7 RNA polymerase
   6752..6907    +  CDS            lacZα (fragment): LacZα fragment of β-galactosidase; lacZ fragment
   6911..7339    +  rep_origin     f1 ori (sequence partly withheld): f1 bacteriophage origin of replication; arrow indicates direction of (+) strand synthesis
   7367..7415    -  misc_feature   bom (fragment): basis of mobility region from pBR322
   7457..28      -  gene           kanMX (across the origin): yeast selectable marker conferring kanamycin resistance (Wach et al., 1994)
