[The description below was written by a language model from this plasmid's Addgene catalogue record and pLannotate feature annotations shown in this document.]
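Description:
pRS42K_MCP-VP64_D-MS2 is a yeast expression plasmid built on the pRS42K episomal shuttle backbone. It replicates in yeast through the 2μ origin and is selected with G418 via the kanMX marker. In E. coli it is maintained by a high-copy ColE1/pUC-type origin and ampicillin resistance (bla). An f1 origin, lac promoter/lacZα remnants and flanking T3 and T7 promoter sites are carried over from the pBluescript-derived cloning region.

The plasmid carries two cassettes that together supply the effector half of a CRISPR-based transactivation system. The first uses the S. cerevisiae ADH1 promoter to drive a synthetic fusion of the bacteriophage MS2 coat protein (MCP) to the VP64 activation domain, a tetrameric repeat of the minimal VP16 activation domain. The fusion has an N-terminal SV40 nuclear localization signal, and the record lists an ADH2 terminator. The second cassette uses the RNA polymerase III SNR52 promoter and SUP4 terminator to express the scaffold RNA "D-MS2". This consists of a 20-nt targeting spacer, the S. pyogenes Cas9 guide RNA scaffold and an MS2 stem loop. The spacer is partly annotated as matching a Tet-responsive promoter sequence, but the record does not state its intended target. The stem loop recruits MCP-VP64 to the locus bound by the guide, activating a nearby promoter.

No Cas9 or dCas9 gene is annotated, so that component must presumably come from elsewhere. The associated work describes a tunable transactivation system in the probiotic yeast Saccharomyces boulardii. The catalogue's backbone notes mention C-MS2 and PCP-VP64, apparently from a sibling construct. The sequenced record (8,785 nt) is also longer than the listed total size of 8,026 bp.
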