Addgene plasmid #177161: pRS42K_MCP-VP64_D-MS2
Purpose: Expresses transactivator (MCP-VP64) and scRNA (D-MS2) in yeast cells
Depositing lab: Gautam Dantas. Depositing organization: Washington University in Saint Louis. Publication: A Tunable and Expandable Transactivation System in Probiotic Yeast Saccharomyces boulardii. Kwak S, Mahmud B, Dantas G. ACS Synth Biol. 2022 Jan 21;11(1):508-514. doi: 10.1021/acssynbio.1c00384. Epub 2021 Dec 23. PubMed 34939781.
Backbone
  Vector backbone: pRS42K
  Backbone manufacturer: EUROSCARF
  Backbone size w/o insert (bp): 7459
  Total vector size (bp): 8026
  Modifications to backbone: ADH1 promoter and ADH2 terminator were introduced for MCP-VP64. Another expression cassette of scRNA (C-MS2) was introduced following PCP-VP64 cassette.
  Vector type: Yeast Expression
  Selectable markers: Neomycin (select with G418)
Growth in bacteria
  Bacterial resistance: Ampicillin, 100 μg/mL
  Growth temperature: 37°C
  Growth strain: DH5alpha
  Copy number: Unknown
Gene/Insert 1
  Gene/Insert name: MCP-VP64
  Species: Synthetic
  Insert size (bp): 567
  Promoter: ADH1 promoter
  Tag / fusion protein: SV40 NLS (N terminal on insert)
  Cloning method: Restriction Enzyme; 5′ cloning site SpeI (not destroyed); 3′ cloning site None (unknown if destroyed)
  Sequencing primers: 5′ T3; 3′ T7
Gene/Insert 2
  Gene/Insert name: D-MS2
  Species: Synthetic
  Insert size (bp): 121
  Promoter: SNR52 promoter
  Cloning method: Ligation Independent Cloning
  Sequencing primers: 5′ T3; 3′ T7
Terms and licenses: Academic/Nonprofit Terms; Industry Terms: Not Available to Industry
How to cite: pRS42K_MCP-VP64_D-MS2 was a gift from Gautam Dantas (Addgene plasmid # 177161 ; http://n2t.net/addgene:177161 ; RRID:Addgene_177161)
